Addgene plasmid #81892: pDONR223_ERBB2_WT
Purpose: Gateway Donor vector containing ERBB2 , part of the Target Accelerator Plasmid Collection.
Depositing lab: Jesse Boehm & William Hahn & David Root. Depositing organization: Broad Institute. Publication: Systematic Functional Interrogation of Rare Cancer Variants Identifies Oncogenic Alleles. Kim E, Ilic N, Shrestha Y, Zou L, Kamburov A, Zhu C, Yang X, Lubonja R, Tran N, Nguyen C, Lawrence MS, Piccioni F, Bagul M, Doench JG, Chouinard CR, Wu X, Hogstrom L, Natoli T, Tamayo P, Horn H, Corsello SM, Lage K, Root DE, Subramanian A, Golub TR, Getz G, Boehm JS, Hahn WC. Cancer Discov. 2016 Jul;6(7):714-26. doi: 10.1158/2159-8290.CD-16-0160. Epub 2016 May 4. PubMed 27147599.
Backbone
  Vector backbone: pDONR223
  Backbone manufacturer: Invitrogen
  Backbone size w/o insert (bp): 2790
  Vector type: Gateway Entry vector
Growth in bacteria
  Bacterial resistance: Spectinomycin, 50 μg/mL
  Growth temperature: 37°C
  Growth strain: DH5alpha
  Copy number: High Copy
Gene/Insert
  Gene/Insert name: ERBB2
  Species: H. sapiens (human)
  Mutation: WT
  GenBank ID: NM_004448.3
  Entrez Gene: ERBB2 (a.k.a. CD340, HER-2, HER-2/neu, HER2, MLN 19, MLN-19, NEU, NGL, TKR1, VSCN2, c-ERB-2, c-ERB2, p185(erbB2))
  Promoter: None
  Cloning method: Gateway Cloning
  Sequencing primers: 5′ M13pUC-fwd; 3′ M13-Rev
Terms and licenses: Academic/Nonprofit Terms; Industry Terms: Not Available to Industry
Depositor comments: Closed state: stop codon immediately follows insert
How to cite: pDONR223_ERBB2_WT was a gift from Jesse Boehm & William Hahn & David Root (Addgene plasmid # 81892 ; http://n2t.net/addgene:81892 ; RRID:Addgene_81892)
