[The description below was written by a language model from this plasmid's Addgene catalogue record and pLannotate feature annotations shown in this document.]
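Description:
pDONR223_ERBB2_WT is a Gateway entry clone built on the Invitrogen pDONR223 backbone and carrying the wild-type human ERBB2 (HER2/neu) open reading frame, referenced to the NM_004448.3 transcript. It belongs to the Target Accelerator Plasmid Collection, a set of cancer-gene ORFs and variant alleles assembled for systematic functional testing. The plasmid is propagated in E. coli at high copy from a ColE1/pUC-type origin and is selected with spectinomycin through the aadA (SmR) aminoglycoside adenylyltransferase gene. This gene lies downstream of a fragment of a class 1 integron Pc promoter and a remnant of a gentamicin resistance gene. Short lacZα and lacI fragments are also annotated as backbone remnants, and rrnB T1 and T2 terminators help insulate the cloning region from read-through transcription.

The ERBB2 coding sequence of about 3.8 kb sits between two attL-type Gateway recombination sites. The automated annotation labels these attL3 and a partial attL2, which may simply reflect closely similar attL variants rather than a non-standard arrangement. The insert is in the "closed" configuration, so a stop codon directly follows the ORF and the native protein is made without any C-terminal fusion after transfer. No promoter drives the insert in this vector. The only nearby promoter is a T7 promoter beyond the 3′ att site, oriented back toward the insert on the opposite strand, so the plasmid is a shuttle and archival clone rather than an expression construct. Its intended use is LR Clonase recombination into destination vectors of choice, for example lentiviral or other mammalian expression backbones. In that setting it provides the wild-type reference against which mutant ERBB2 alleles can be compared.
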