Features (pLannotate 1.2.2; 12 found; start..end, strand, type, name):
     38..74      -  CDS            lacZα (fragment): LacZα fragment of β-galactosidase; lacZ fragment
     91..186     +  protein_bind   attL3: mutant version of attL; recombination site for the Gateway® LR reaction LR Clonase™
    192..3956    +  CDS            ERBB2 (sequence withheld): ERBB2_HUMAN - Also known as HER2, MLN19, NEU, NGL. Experimental evidence at protein level: Swiss-Prot protein existence level 1. In the nucleus is involved in transcriptional regulation. Associates with the 5'-TCAAATTC-3' sequence in the PTGS2/COX-2 promoter and activates its transcription. Implicated in transcriptional activation of CDKN1A; the function involves STAT3 and SRC. Involved in the transcription of rRNA genes by RNA Pol I and enhances protein synthesis and cell growth. From Homo sapiens (Human).
   3967..4060    -  protein_bind   attL2 (fragment): mutant version of attL; recombination site for the Gateway® LR reaction LR Clonase™
   4078..4096    -  promoter       T7 promoter: promoter for bacteriophage T7 RNA polymerase
   4286..4309    +  promoter       Pc promoter (fragment): intI1 (promoter lies within the coding sequence); class 1 integron promoter
   4485..4541    +  CDS            GmR (fragment): gentamycin acetyltransferase; aacC1; confers resistance to gentamycin
   4548..5339    +  CDS            SmR: aminoglycoside adenylyltransferase (Murphy, 1985); aadA; confers resistance to spectinomycin and streptomycin
   5432..6020    +  rep_origin     ori: high-copy-number ColE1/pMB1/pBR322/pUC origin of replication
   6203..6295    +  CDS            lacI (fragment): lac repressor; lacI; The lac repressor binds to the lac operator to inhibit transcription in E. coli. This inhibition can be relieved by adding lactose or isopropyl-β-D-thiogalactopyranoside (IPTG).
   6350..6377    -  terminator     rrnB T2 terminator: transcription terminator T2 from the E. coli rrnB gene
   6509..6552    +  terminator     rrnB T1 terminator: Escherichia coli rrnB; transcription terminator T1 from the E. coli rrnB gene
>Addgene plasmid #81892 | pDONR223_ERBB2_WT | addgene full sequence | sequence record 169020 | Addgene NGS Result
GGCAGTTCCCTACTCTCGCGTTAACGCTAGCATGGATGTTTTCCCAGTCACGACGTTGTAAAACGACGGC
CAGTCTTAAGCTCGGGCCCCAAATAATGATTTTATTTTGACTGATAGTGACCTGTTCGTTGCAACAAATT
GATGAGCAATGCTTTTTTATAATGCCAACTTTGTACAAAAAAGTTGGCACC
[3765 nt withheld, positions 192-3956]
TGATTGCCAACTTTCTTGTACAAAGTTGTCATTATAAGAAAGCATTGCTTATCAATTTGTTGCAACGAAC
AGGTCACTATCAGTCAAAATAAAATCATTATTTGCCATCCAGCTGATATCCCCTATAGTGAGTCGTATTA
CATGGTCATAGCTGTTTCCTGGCAGCTCTGGCCCGTGTCTCAAAATCTCTGATGTTACATTGCACAAGAT
AAAAATATATCATCATGCCTCCTCTAGACCAGCCAGGACAGAAATGCCTCGACTTCGCTGCTACCCAAGG
TTGCCGGGTGACGCACACCGTGGAAACGGATGAAGGCACGAACCCAGTGGACATAAGCCTGTTCGGTTCG
TAAGCTGTAATGCAAGTAGCGTATGCGCTCACGCAACTGGTCCAGAACCTTGACCGAACGCAGCGGTGGT
AACGGCGCAGTGGCGGTTTTCATGGCTTGTTATGACTGTTTTTTTGGGGTACAGTCTATGCCTCGGGCAT
CCAAGCAGCAAGCGCGTTACGCCGTGGGTCGATGTTTGATGTTATGGAGCAGCAACGATGTTACGCAGCA
GGGCAGTCGCCCTAAAACAAAGTTAAACATTATGAGGGAAGCGGTGATCGCCGAAGTATCGACTCAACTA
TCAGAGGTAGTTGGCGTCATCGAGCGCCATCTCGAACCGACGTTGCTGGCCGTACATTTGTACGGCTCCG
CAGTGGATGGCGGCCTGAAGCCACACAGTGATATTGATTTGCTGGTTACGGTGACCGTAAGGCTTGATGA
AACAACGCGGCGAGCTTTGATCAACGACCTTTTGGAAACTTCGGCTTCCCCTGGAGAGAGCGAGATTCTC
CGCGCTGTAGAAGTCACCATTGTTGTGCACGACGACATCATTCCGTGGCGTTATCCAGCTAAGCGCGAAC
TGCAATTTGGAGAATGGCAGCGCAATGACATTCTTGCAGGTATCTTCGAGCCAGCCACGATCGACATTGA
TCTGGCTATCTTGCTGACAAAAGCAAGAGAACATAGCGTTGCCTTGGTAGGTCCAGCGGCGGAGGAACTC
TTTGATCCGGTTCCTGAACAGGATCTATTTGAGGCGCTAAATGAAACCTTAACGCTATGGAACTCGCCGC
CCGACTGGGCTGGCGATGAGCGAAATGTAGTGCTTACGTTGTCCCGCATTTGGTACAGCGCAGTAACCGG
CAAAATCGCGCCGAAGGATGTCGCTGCCGACTGGGCAATGGAGCGCCTGCCGGCCCAGTATCAGCCCGTC
ATACTTGAAGCTAGACAGGCTTATCTTGGACAAGAAGAAGATCGCTTGGCCTCGCGCGCAGATCAGTTGG
AAGAATTTGTCCACTACGTGAAAGGCGAGATCACCAAGGTAGTCGGCAAATAACCCTCGAGCCACCCATG
ACCAAAATCCCTTAACGTGAGTTACGCGTCGTTCCACTGAGCGTCAGACCCCGTAGAAAAGATCAAAGGA
TCTTCTTGAGATCCTTTTTTTCTGCGCGTAATCTGCTGCTTGCAAACAAAAAAACCACCGCTACCAGCGG
TGGTTTGTTTGCCGGATCAAGAGCTACCAACTCTTTTTCCGAAGGTAACTGGCTTCAGCAGAGCGCAGAT
ACCAAATACTGTTCTTCTAGTGTAGCCGTAGTTAGGCCACCACTTCAAGAACTCTGTAGCACCGCCTACA
TACCTCGCTCTGCTAATCCTGTTACCAGTGGCTGCTGCCAGTGGCGATAAGTCGTGTCTTACCGGGTTGG
ACTCAAGACGATAGTTACCGGATAAGGCGCAGCGGTCGGGCTGAACGGGGGGTTCGTGCACACAGCCCAG
CTTGGAGCGAACGACCTACACCGAACTGAGATACCTACAGCGTGAGCTATGAGAAAGCGCCACGCTTCCC
GAAGGGAGAAAGGCGGACAGGTATCCGGTAAGCGGCAGGGTCGGAACAGGAGAGCGCACGAGGGAGCTTC
CAGGGGGAAACGCCTGGTATCTTTATAGTCCTGTCGGGTTTCGCCACCTCTGACTTGAGCGTCGATTTTT
GTGATGCTCGTCAGGGGGGCGGAGCCTATGGAAAAACGCCAGCAACGCGGCCTTTTTACGGTTCCTGGCC
TTTTGCTGGCCTTTTGCTCACATGTTCTTTCCTGCGTTATCCCCTGATTCTGTGGATAACCGTATTACCG
CCTTTGAGTGAGCTGATACCGCTCGCCGCAGCCGAACGACCGAGCGCAGCGAGTCAGTGAGCGAGGAAGC
GGAAGAGCGCCCAATACGCAAACCGCCTCTCCCCGCGCGTTGGCCGATTCATTAATGCAGCTGGCACGAC
AGGTTTCCCGACTGGAAAGCGGGCAGTGAGCGCAACGCAATTAATACGCGTACCGCTAGCCAGGAAGAGT
TTGTAGAAACGCAAAAAGGCCATCCGTCAGGATGGCCTTCTGCTTAGTTTGATGCCTGGCAGTTTATGGC
GGGCGTCCTGCCCGCCACCCTCCGGGCCGTTGCTTCACAACGTTCAAATCCGCTCCCGGCGGATTTGTCC
TACTCAGGAGAGCGTTCACCGACAAACAACAGATAAAACGAAAGGCCCAGTCTTCCGACTGAGCCTTTCG
TTTTATTTGATGCCT
