>Addgene plasmid #81892 | pDONR223_ERBB2_WT | depositor partial sequence | sequence record 169021 | Insert sequence
[3765 nt withheld, positions 1-3765]
